Addgene plasmid #130753: pMSCVbsd-PPARD-F324A
Purpose: Vector encoding PPARD cDNA for retroviral transduction
Depositing lab: Till Adhikary. Depositing organization: Philipps-Universitaet Marburg. Publication: PPARbeta/delta recruits NCOR and regulates transcription reinitiation of ANGPTL4. Legrand N, Bretscher CL, Zielke S, Wilke B, Daude M, Fritz B, Diederich WE, Adhikary T. Nucleic Acids Res. 2019 Oct 10;47(18):9573-9591. doi: 10.1093/nar/gkz685. PubMed 31428774.
Backbone
  Vector backbone: pMSCVbsd
  Vector type: Retroviral
  Selectable markers: Blasticidin
Growth in bacteria
  Bacterial resistance: Ampicillin, 100 μg/mL
  Growth temperature: 37°C
  Growth strain: NEB Stable
  Copy number: High Copy
Gene/Insert
  Gene/Insert name: PPARD F324A
  Species: H. sapiens (human)
  Mutation: F324A
  Entrez Gene: PPARD (a.k.a. FAAR, NR1C2, NUC1, NUCI, NUCII, PPARB)
  Cloning method: Restriction Enzyme; 5′ cloning site BglII (destroyed during cloning); 3′ cloning site XhoI (not destroyed)
  Sequencing primers: 5′ pMSCVseqfw (CCCTTGAACCTCCTCGTTCGACC); 3′ pMSCVseqrv (GAGACGTGCTACTTCCATTTGTC)
Terms and licenses: Academic/Nonprofit Terms; Industry Terms: Not Available to Industry
Depositor comments: Generated by PCR mutagenesis. Please visit https://www.biorxiv.org/content/10.1101/525576v2 for BioRxiv preprint.
How to cite: pMSCVbsd-PPARD-F324A was a gift from Till Adhikary (Addgene plasmid # 130753 ; http://n2t.net/addgene:130753 ; RRID:Addgene_130753)
