[The description below was written by a language model from this plasmid's Addgene catalogue record and pLannotate feature annotations shown in this document.]
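Description:
pMSCVbsd-PPARD-F324A is a gammaretroviral transfer vector of the MSCV (murine stem cell virus) family, built on the pMSCVbsd backbone and used to deliver a mutant human PPARD cDNA into mammalian cells by retroviral transduction. The sequenced plasmid is about 7.3 kb. In bacteria it is maintained by a high-copy ColE1/pUC-type origin and selected through the β-lactamase (AmpR) gene. The backbone also carries several non-functional remnants of earlier cloning vectors, including fragments of lacI, lacZα, rop, bom and the tetracycline resistance gene, plus a short env fragment.

The proviral region begins with the murine embryonic stem cell virus 5' LTR, followed by the Ψ packaging signal and a truncated gag segment lacking its start codon, which together allow the genomic RNA to be efficiently packaged when viral proteins are supplied in trans by a packaging cell line. No separate promoter is annotated upstream of the insert, so PPARD appears to be transcribed from the 5' LTR. The insert encodes PPARβ/δ (NR1C2), a ligand-activated nuclear receptor transcription factor, carrying the F324A point substitution introduced by PCR mutagenesis; the record does not state the functional consequence of this change. It was cloned between a BglII site, destroyed in the process, and a retained XhoI site. Downstream, a mouse PGK promoter drives blasticidin S deaminase, so stably transduced cells can be selected with blasticidin. The 3' LTR was matched by the annotation software only as two fragments labelled ΔU3, which may reflect imperfect database matching rather than a genuinely self-inactivating design. The associated work concerns PPARβ/δ, NCOR recruitment and transcriptional regulation of ANGPTL4, consistent with using the vector to express the mutant receptor stably.
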