Features (pLannotate 1.2.2; 20 found; start..end, strand, type, name):
      1..517     +  LTR            5' LTR: 5' long terminal repeat from murine embryonic stem cell virus
    581..922     +  misc_feature   MESV Ψ: packaging signal of murine embryonic stem cell virus
    989..1405    +  CDS            gag (truncated): truncated Moloney murine leukemia virus (MMLV) gag gene lacking the start codon
   1482..2804    +  CDS            PPARD: PPARD_HUMAN - Also known as NR1C2, PPARB. Experimental evidence at protein level: Swiss-Prot protein existence level 1. Ligand-activated transcription factor. Receptor that binds peroxisome proliferators such as hypolipidemic drugs and fatty acids. Has a preference for poly-unsaturated fatty acids, such as gamma- linoleic acid and eicosapentanoic acid. Once activated by a ligand, the receptor binds to promoter elements of target genes. Regulates the peroxisomal beta-oxidation pathway of fatty acids. Functions as transcription activator for the acyl-CoA oxidase gene. Decreases expression of NPC
   2955..3454    +  promoter       PGK promoter: mouse phosphoglycerate kinase 1 promoter
   3475..3873    +  CDS            BSD: blasticidin S deaminase; Aspergillus terreus BSD; confers resistance to blasticidin
   3918..3952    +  LTR            3' LTR (ΔU3) (fragment): self-inactivating 3' long terminal repeat (LTR) from Moloney murine leukemia virus
   3949..4243    +  LTR            3' LTR (ΔU3) (fragment): self-inactivating 3' long terminal repeat (LTR) from Moloney murine leukemia virus
   4405..4421    -  protein_bind   lac operator: The lac repressor binds to the lac operator to inhibit transcription in E. coli. This inhibition can be relieved by adding lactose or isopropyl-β-D-thiogalactopyranoside (IPTG). lac repressor encoded by lacI
   4429..4459    -  promoter       lac promoter: promoter for the E. coli lac operon
   4474..4495    -  protein_bind   CAP binding site: CAP binding activates transcription in the presence of cAMP. E. coli catabolite activator protein
   4508..4600    -  CDS            lacI (fragment): lac repressor; lacI; The lac repressor binds to the lac operator to inhibit transcription in E. coli. This inhibition can be relieved by adding lactose or isopropyl-β-D-thiogalactopyranoside (IPTG).
   4783..5371    -  rep_origin     ori: high-copy-number ColE1/pMB1/pBR322/pUC origin of replication
   5542..6402    -  CDS            AmpR: β-lactamase; bla; confers resistance to ampicillin, carbenicillin, and related antibiotics
   6403..6507    -  promoter       AmpR promoter: bla
   6602..6637    +  CDS            rop (fragment): Rop protein, which maintains plasmids at low copy number; rop
   6739..6838    +  misc_feature   bom (fragment): basis of mobility region from pBR322
   6844..6993    -  CDS            lacZα (fragment): LacZα fragment of β-galactosidase; lacZ fragment
   6993..7194    -  CDS            TcR (fragment): tetracycline efflux protein; tet; confers resistance to tetracycline
   7195..7293    +  CDS            env (fragment): murine leukemia virus gPr80 envelope polyprotein precursor; env; proteolytically cleaved into gp70SU and p15TM subunits
>Addgene plasmid #130753 | pMSCVbsd-PPARD-F324A | addgene full sequence | sequence record 311100 | Addgene NGS Result
AATGAAAGACCCCACCTGTAGGTTTGGCAAGCTAGCTTAAGTAACGCCATTTTGCAAGGCATGGAAAATA
CATAACTGAGAATAGAGAAGTTCAGATCAAGGTTAGGAACAGAGAGACAGCAGAATATGGGCCAAACAGG
ATATCTGTGGTAAGCAGTTCCTGCCCCGGCTCAGGGCCAAGAACAGATGGTCCCCAGATGCGGTCCCGCC
CTCAGCAGTTTCTAGAGAACCATCAGATGTTTCCAGGGTGCCCCAAGGACCTGAAATGACCCTGTGCCTT
ATTTGAACTAACCAATCAGTTCGCTTCTCGCTTCTGTTCGCGCGCTTCTGCTCCCCGAGCTCAATAAAAG
AGCCCACAACCCCTCACTCGGCGCGCCAGTCCTCCGATAGACTGCGTCGCCCGGGTACCCGTATTCCCAA
TAAAGCCTCTTGCTGTTTGCATCCGAATCGTGGACTCGCTGATCCTTGGGAGGGTCTCCTCAGATTGATT
GACTGCCCACCTCGGGGGTCTTTCATTTGGAGGTTCCACCGAGATTTGGAGACCCCTGCCCAGGGACCAC
CGACCCCCCCGCCGGGAGGTAAGCTGGCCAGCGGTCGTTTCGTGTCTGTCTCTGTCTTTGTGCGTGTTTG
TGCCGGCATCTAATGTTTGCGCCTGCGTCTGTACTAGTTAGCTAACTAGCTCTGTATCTGGCGGACCCGT
GGTGGAACTGACGAGTTCTGAACACCCGGCCGCAACCCTGGGAGACGTCCCAGGGACTTTGGGGGCCGTT
TTTGTGGCCCGACCTGAGGAAGGGAGTCGATGTGGAATCCGACCCCGTCAGGATATGTGGTTCTGGTAGG
AGACGAGAACCTAAAACAGTTCCCGCCTCCGTCTGAATTTTTGCTTTCGGTTTGGAACCGAAGCCGCGCG
TCTTGTCTGCTGCAGCGCTGCAGCATCGTTCTGTGTTGTCTCTGTCTGACTGTGTTTCTGTATTTGTCTG
AAAATTAGGGCCAGACTGTTACCACTCCCTTAAGTTTGACCTTAGGTCACTGGAAAGATGTCGAGCGGAT
CGCTCACAACCAGTCGGTAGATGTCAAGAAGAGACGTTGGGTTACCTTCTGCTCTGCAGAATGGCCAACC
TTTAACGTCGGATGGCCGCGAGACGGCACCTTTAACCGAGACCTCATCACCCAGGTTAAGATCAAGGTCT
TTTCACCTGGCCCGCATGGACACCCAGACCAGGTCCCCTACATCGTGACCTGGGAAGCCTTGGCTTTTGA
CCCCCCTCCCTGGGTCAAGCCCTTTGTACACCCTAAGCCTCCGCCTCCTCTTCCTCCATCCGCCCCGTCT
CTCCCCCTTGAACCTCCTCGTTCGACCCCGCCTCGATCCTCCCTTTATCCAGCCCTCACTCCTTCTCTAG
GCGCCGGAATTAGATCCACTAGTAACGGCCGCCAGTGTGCTGGAATTCGCCCTTAGGTGTGGCGCCGAGG
GGAGATCAGCCATGGAGCAGCCACAGGAGGAAGCCCCTGAGGTCCGGGAAGAGGAGGAGAAAGAGGAAGT
GGCAGAGGCAGAAGGAGCCCCAGAGCTCAATGGGGGACCACAGCATGCACTTCCTTCCAGCAGCTACACA
GACCTCTCCCGGAGCTCCTCGCCACCCTCACTGCTGGACCAACTGCAGATGGGCTGTGACGGGGCCTCAT
GCGGCAGCCTCAACATGGAGTGCCGGGTGTGCGGGGACAAGGCATCGGGCTTCCACTACGGTGTTCATGC
ATGTGAGGGGTGCAAGGGCTTCTTCCGTCGTACGATCCGCATGAAGCTGGAGTACGAGAAGTGTGAGCGC
AGCTGCAAGATTCAGAAGAAGAACCGCAACAAGTGCCAGTACTGCCGCTTCCAGAAGTGCCTGGCACTGG
GCATGTCACACAACGCTATCCGTTTTGGTCGGATGCCGGAGGCTGAGAAGAGGAAGCTGGTGGCAGGGCT
GACTGCAAACGAGGGGAGCCAGTACAACCCACAGGTGGCCGACCTGAAGGCCTTCTCCAAGCACATCTAC
AATGCCTACCTGAAAAACTTCAACATGACCAAAAAGAAGGCCCGCAGCATCCTCACCGGCAAAGCCAGCC
ACACGGCGCCCTTTGTGATCCACGACATCGAGACATTGTGGCAGGCAGAGAAGGGGCTGGTGTGGAAGCA
GTTGGTGAATGGCCTGCCTCCCTACAAGGAGATCAGCGTGCACGTCTTCTACCGCTGCCAGTGCACCACA
GTGGAGACCGTGCGGGAGCTCACTGAGTTCGCCAAGAGCATCCCCAGCTTCAGCAGCCTCTTCCTCAACG
ACCAGGTTACCCTTCTCAAGTATGGCGTGCACGAGGCCATCTTCGCCATGCTGGCCTCTATCGTCAACAA
GGACGGGCTGCTGGTAGCCAACGGCAGTGGCTTTGTCACCCGTGAGTTCCTGCGCAGCCTCCGCAAACCC
GCCAGTGATATCATTGAGCCTAAGTTTGAATTTGCTGTCAAGTTCAACGCCCTGGAACTTGATGACAGTG
ACCTGGCCCTATTCATTGCGGCCATCATTCTGTGTGGAGACCGGCCAGGCCTCATGAACGTTCCACGGGT
GGAGGCTATCCAGGACACCATCCTGCGTGCCCTCGAATTCCACCTGCAGGCCAACCACCCTGATGCCCAG
TACCTCTTCCCCAAGCTGCTGCAGAAGATGGCTGACCTGCGGCAACTGGTCACCGAGCACGCCCAGATGA
TGCAGCGGATCAAGAAGACCGAAACCGAGACCTCGCTGCACCCTCTGCTCCAGGAGATCTACAAGGACAT
GTACTAACGGCGGCACCCAGGCCTCCCTGCAGACTCCAATGGGGCCAGCACTGGAGGGGCCCACCCACAT
GACTTTTCCATTGACCAGCTCTCAAGGGCGAATTCTGCAGATATCCATCACACTGGCGGCCGCTCGAGGT
TAACGAATTCTACCGGGTAGGGGAGGCGCTTTTCCCAAGGCAGTCTGGAGCATGCGCTTTAGCAGCCCCG
CTGGGCACTTGGCGCTACACAAGTGGCCTCTGGCCTCGCACACATTCCACATCCACCGGTAGGCGCCAAC
CGGCTCCGTTCTTTGGTGGCCCCTTCGCGCCACCTTCTACTCCTCCCCTAGTCAGGAAGTTCCCCCCCGC
CCCGCAGCTCGCGTCGTGCAGGACGTGACAAATGGAAGTAGCACGTCTCACTAGTCTCGTGCAGATGGAC
AGCACCGCTGAGCAATGGAAGCGGGTAGGCCTTTGGGGCAGCGGCCAATAGCAGCTTTGCTCCTTCGCTT
TCTGGGCTCAGAGGCTGGGAAGGGGTGGGTCCGGGGGCGGGCTCAGGGGCGGGCTCAGGGGCGGGGCGGG
CGCCCGAAGGTCCTCCGGAGGCCCGGCATTCTGCACGCTTCAAAAGCGCACGTCTGCCGCGCTGTTCTCC
TCTTCCTCATCTCCGGGCCTTTCGACCTGCAGCCCAAGCTTACCATGGCCAAGCCTTTGTCTCAAGAAGA
ATCCACCCTCATTGAAAGAGCAACGGCTACAATCAACAGCATCCCCATCTCTGAAGACTACAGCGTCGCC
AGCGCAGCTCTCTCTAGCGACGGCCGCATCTTCACTGGTGTCAATGTATATCATTTTACTGGGGGACCTT
GTGCAGAACTCGTGGTGCTGGGCACTGCTGCTGCTGCGGCAGCTGGCAACCTGACTTGTATCGTCGCGAT
CGGAAATGAGAACAGGGGCATCTTGAGCCCCTGCGGACGGTGCCGACAGGTGCTTCTCGATCTGCATCCT
GGGATCAAAGCCATAGTGAAGGACAGTGATGGACAGCCGACGGCAGTTGGGATTCGTGAATTGCTGCCCT
CTGGTTATGTGTGGGAGGGCTAATCGATAAAATAAAAGATTTTATTTAGTCTCCAGAAAAAGGGGGGAAT
GAAAGACCCCACCTGTAGGTTTGGCAAGCTAGAGAACCATCAGATGTTTCCAGGGTGCCCCAAGGACCTG
AAATGACCCTGTGCCTTATTTGAACTAACCAATCAGTTCGCTTCTCGCTTCTGTTCGCGCGCTTCTGCTC
CCCGAGCTCAATAAAAGAGCCCACAACCCCTCACTCGGCGCGCCAGTCCTCCGATAGACTGCGTCGCCCG
GGTACCCGTGTATCCAATAAACCCTCTTGCAGTTGCATCCGACTTGTGGTCTCGCTGTTCCTTGGGAGGG
TCTCCTCTGAGTGATTGACTACCCGTCAGCGGGGGTCTTTCATGGGTAACAGTTTCTTGAAGTTGGAGAA
CAACATTCTGAGGGTAGGAGTCGAATATTAAGTAATCCTGACTCAATTAGCCACTGTTTTGAATCCACAT
ACTCCAATACTCCTGAAATAGTTCATTATGGACAGCGCAGAAAGAGCTGGGGAGAATTGTGAAATTGTTA
TCCGCTCACAATTCCACACAACATACGAGCCGGAAGCATAAAGTGTAAAGCCTGGGGTGCCTAATGAGTG
AGCTAACTCACATTAATTGCGTTGCGCTCACTGCCCGCTTTCCAGTCGGGAAACCTGTCGTGCCAGCTGC
ATTAATGAATCGGCCAACGCGCGGGGAGAGGCGGTTTGCGTATTGGGCGCTCTTCCGCTTCCTCGCTCAC
TGACTCGCTGCGCTCGGTCGTTCGGCTGCGGCGAGCGGTATCAGCTCACTCAAAGGCGGTAATACGGTTA
TCCACAGAATCAGGGGATAACGCAGGAAAGAACATGTGAGCAAAAGGCCAGCAAAAGGCCAGGAACCGTA
AAAAGGCCGCGTTGCTGGCGTTTTTCCATAGGCTCCGCCCCCCTGACGAGCATCACAAAAATCGACGCTC
AAGTCAGAGGTGGCGAAACCCGACAGGACTATAAAGATACCAGGCGTTTCCCCCTGGAAGCTCCCTCGTG
CGCTCTCCTGTTCCGACCCTGCCGCTTACCGGATACCTGTCCGCCTTTCTCCCTTCGGGAAGCGTGGCGC
TTTCTCATAGCTCACGCTGTAGGTATCTCAGTTCGGTGTAGGTCGTTCGCTCCAAGCTGGGCTGTGTGCA
CGAACCCCCCGTTCAGCCCGACCGCTGCGCCTTATCCGGTAACTATCGTCTTGAGTCCAACCCGGTAAGA
CACGACTTATCGCCACTGGCAGCAGCCACTGGTAACAGGATTAGCAGAGCGAGGTATGTAGGCGGTGCTA
CAGAGTTCTTGAAGTGGTGGCCTAACTACGGCTACACTAGAAGAACAGTATTTGGTATCTGCGCTCTGCT
GAAGCCAGTTACCTTCGGAAAAAGAGTTGGTAGCTCTTGATCCGGCAAACAAACCACCGCTGGTAGCGGT
GGTTTTTTTGTTTGCAAGCAGCAGATTACGCGCAGAAAAAAAGGATCTCAAGAAGATCCTTTGATCTTTT
CTACGGGGTCTGACGCTCAGTGGAACGAAAACTCACGTTAAGGGATTTTGGTCATGAGATTATCAAAAAG
GATCTTCACCTAGATCCTTTTAAATTAAAAATGAAGTTTTAAATCAATCTAAAGTATATATGAGTAAACT
TGGTCTGACAGTTACCAATGCTTAATCAGTGAGGCACCTATCTCAGCGATCTGTCTATTTCGTTCATCCA
TAGTTGCCTGACTCCCCGTCGTGTAGATAACTACGATACGGGAGGGCTTACCATCTGGCCCCAGTGCTGC
AATGATACCGCGAGACCCACGCTCACCGGCTCCAGATTTATCAGCAATAAACCAGCCAGCCGGAAGGGCC
GAGCGCAGAAGTGGTCCTGCAACTTTATCCGCCTCCATCCAGTCTATTAATTGTTGCCGGGAAGCTAGAG
TAAGTAGTTCGCCAGTTAATAGTTTGCGCAACGTTGTTGCCATTGCTACAGGCATCGTGGTGTCACGCTC
GTCGTTTGGTATGGCTTCATTCAGCTCCGGTTCCCAACGATCAAGGCGAGTTACATGATCCCCCATGTTG
TGCAAAAAAGCGGTTAGCTCCTTCGGTCCTCCGATCGTTGTCAGAAGTAAGTTGGCCGCAGTGTTATCAC
TCATGGTTATGGCAGCACTGCATAATTCTCTTACTGTCATGCCATCCGTAAGATGCTTTTCTGTGACTGG
TGAGTACTCAACCAAGTCATTCTGAGAATAGTGTATGCGGCGACCGAGTTGCTCTTGCCCGGCGTCAATA
CGGGATAATACCGCGCCACATAGCAGAACTTTAAAAGTGCTCATCATTGGAAAACGTTCTTCGGGGCGAA
AACTCTCAAGGATCTTACCGCTGTTGAGATCCAGTTCGATGTAACCCACTCGTGCACCCAACTGATCTTC
AGCATCTTTTACTTTCACCAGCGTTTCTGGGTGAGCAAAAACAGGAAGGCAAAATGCCGCAAAAAAGGGA
ATAAGGGCGACACGGAAATGTTGAATACTCATACTCTTCCTTTTTCAATATTATTGAAGCATTTATCAGG
GTTATTGTCTCATGAGCGGATACATATTTGAATGTATTTAGAAAAATAAACAAATAGGGGTTCCGCGCAC
ATTTCCCCGAAAAGTGCCACCTGACGTCTAAGAAACCATTATTATCATGACATTAACCTATAAAAATAGG
CGTATCACGAGGCCCTTTCGTCTCGCGCGTTTCGGTGATGACGGTGAAAACCTCTGACACATGCAGCTCC
CGGAGACGGTCACAGCTTGTCTGTAAGCGGATGCCGGGAGCAGACAAGCCCGTCAGGGCGCGTCAGCGGG
TGTTGGCGGGTGTCGGGGCTGGCTTAACTATGCGGCATCAGAGCAGATTGTACTGAGAGTGCACCATATG
CGGTGTGAAATACCGCACAGATGCGTAAGGAGAAAATACCGCATCAGGCGCCATTCGCCATTCAGGCTGC
GCAACTGTTGGGAAGGGCGATCGGTGCGGGCCTCTTCGCTATTACGCCAGCTGGCGAAAGGGGGATGTGC
TGCAAGGCGATTAAGTTGGGTAACGCCAGGGTTTTCCCAGTCACGACGTTGTAAAACGACGGCGCAAGGA
ATGGTGCATGCAAGGAGATGGCGCCCAACAGTCCCCCGGCCACGGGGCCTGCCACCATACCCACGCCGAA
ACAAGCGCTCATGAGCCCGAAGTGGCGAGCCCGATCTTCCCCATCGGTGATGTCGGCGATATAGGCGCCA
GCAACCGCACCTGTGGCGCCGGTGATGCCGGCCACGATGCGTCCGGCGTAGAGGCGATTAGTCCAATTTG
TTAAAGACAGGATATCAGTGGTCCAGGCTCTAGTTTTGACTCAACAATATCACCAGCTGAAGCCTATAGA
GTACGAGCCATAGATAAAATAAAAGATTTTATTTAGTCTCCAGAAAAAGGGGGG
