>Addgene plasmid #130753 | pMSCVbsd-PPARD-F324A | depositor partial sequence | sequence record 250264 | PPARD F324A
ATGGAGCAGCCACAGGAGGAAGCCCCTGAGGTCCGGGAAGAGGAGGAGAAAGAGGAAGTGGCAGAGGCAG
AAGGAGCCCCAGAGCTCAATGGGGGACCACAGCATGCACTTCCTTCCAGCAGCTACACAGACCTCTCCCG
GAGCTCCTCGCCACCCTCACTGCTGGACCAACTGCAGATGGGCTGTGACGGGGCCTCATGCGGCAGCCTC
AACATGGAGTGCCGGGTGTGCGGGGACAAGGCATCGGGCTTCCACTACGGTGTTCATGCATGTGAGGGGT
GCAAGGGCTTCTTCCGTCGTACGATCCGCATGAAGCTGGAGTACGAGAAGTGTGAGCGCAGCTGCAAGAT
TCAGAAGAAGAACCGCAACAAGTGCCAGTACTGCCGCTTCCAGAAGTGCCTGGCACTGGGCATGTCACAC
AACGCTATCCGTTTTGGTCGGATGCCGGAGGCTGAGAAGAGGAAGCTGGTGGCAGGGCTGACTGCAAACG
AGGGGAGCCAGTACAACCCACAGGTGGCCGACCTGAAGGCCTTCTCCAAGCACATCTACAATGCCTACCT
GAAAAACTTCAACATGACCAAAAAGAAGGCCCGCAGCATCCTCACCGGCAAAGCCAGCCACACGGCGCCC
TTTGTGATCCACGACATCGAGACATTGTGGCAGGCAGAGAAGGGGCTGGTGTGGAAGCAGTTGGTGAATG
GCCTGCCTCCCTACAAGGAGATCAGCGTGCACGTCTTCTACCGCTGCCAGTGCACCACAGTGGAGACCGT
GCGGGAGCTCACTGAGTTCGCCAAGAGCATCCCCAGCTTCAGCAGCCTCTTCCTCAACGACCAGGTTACC
CTTCTCAAGTATGGCGTGCACGAGGCCATCTTCGCCATGCTGGCCTCTATCGTCAACAAGGACGGGCTGC
TGGTAGCCAACGGCAGTGGCTTTGTCACCCGTGAGTTCCTGCGCAGCCTCCGCAAACCCGCCAGTGATAT
CATTGAGCCTAAGTTTGAATTTGCTGTCAAGTTCAACGCCCTGGAACTTGATGACAGTGACCTGGCCCTA
TTCATTGCGGCCATCATTCTGTGTGGAGACCGGCCAGGCCTCATGAACGTTCCACGGGTGGAGGCTATCC
AGGACACCATCCTGCGTGCCCTCGAATTCCACCTGCAGGCCAACCACCCTGATGCCCAGTACCTCTTCCC
CAAGCTGCTGCAGAAGATGGCTGACCTGCGGCAACTGGTCACCGAGCACGCCCAGATGATGCAGCGGATC
AAGAAGACCGAAACCGAGACCTCGCTGCACCCTCTGCTCCAGGAGATCTACAAGGACATGTACTAA
